LOCUS       Exported 6521 bp ds-DNA circular SYN 12-MAY-2021
DEFINITION  Rhamnose-inducible Int12 expression vector with rpiL*C51 RBS, pNBU2
            backbone, AmpR.
ACCESSION   .
VERSION     .
KEYWORDS    pAT937
SOURCE      synthetic DNA construct
  ORGANISM  synthetic DNA construct
REFERENCE   1 (bases 1 to 6521)
  AUTHORS   Mimee M, Tucker AC, Voigt CA, Lu TK
  TITLE     Programming a Human Commensal Bacterium, Bacteroides
            thetaiotaomicron, to Sense and Respond to Stimuli in the Murine Gut
            Microbiota.
  JOURNAL   Cell Syst. 2015 Jul 29;1(1):62-71. doi: 10.1016/j.cels.2015.06.001.
  PUBMED    26918244
REFERENCE   2 (bases 1 to 6521)
  AUTHORS   .
  TITLE     Direct Submission
  JOURNAL   Exported May 12, 2021 from SnapGene Server 1.1.58
            http://www.snapgene.com
FEATURES             Location/Qualifiers
     source          1..6521
                     /organism="synthetic DNA construct"
                     /mol_type="other DNA"
     CDS             3022..3882
                     /codon_start=1
                     /gene="bla"
                     /product="beta-lactamase"
                     /label=AmpR
                     /note="confers resistance to ampicillin, carbenicillin, and
                     related antibiotics"
                     /translation="MSIQHFRVALIPFFAAFCLPVFAHPETLVKVKDAEDQLGARVGYI
                     ELDLNSGKILESFRPEERFPMMSTFKVLLCGAVLSRIDAGQEQLGRRIHYSQNDLVEYS
                     PVTEKHLTDGMTVRELCSAAITMSDNTAANLLLTTIGGPKELTAFLHNMGDHVTRLDRW
                     EPELNEAIPNDERDTTMPVAMATTLRKLLTGELLTLASRQQLIDWMEADKVAGPLLRSA
                     LPAGWFIADKSGAGERGSRGIIAALGPDGKPSRIVVIYTTGSQATMDERNRQIAEIGAS
                     LIKHW"
     primer_bind     complement(3240..3259)
                     /label=Amp-R
                     /note="Ampicillin resistance gene, reverse primer"
     oriT            4013..4122
                     /note="incP origin of transfer"
     rep_origin      4293..4681
                     /label=R6K gamma ori
                     /note="gamma replication origin from E. coli plasmid R6K;
                     requires the R6K initiator protein pi for replication"
ORIGIN
        1 ccttgttgct catattgtga tgataatttc tacaaatata gtcattggta actatctatg
       61 aaactgtttg atacttttat agttgattaa acttgttcat ggcatttgcc ttaatatcat
      121 ccgctatgtc aatgtagggt ttcatagctt tgtagtcgct gtgtcccgtc catttcatga
      181 ccacctgtgc cgggattccg agagccagcg cattgcagat gaatgtcctt cttcctgcat
      241 gggtactgag caaagcgtat ttgggtgtga cttcatcaat acgttcattt cccttgtagt
      301 aggtttcccg tacaggctcg ttgatttctg ccagttcgcc cagctctttc aggtaatcgt
      361 tcatcttctg gttgctgatg acgggcagag ccatgtaatt ctcgaaatgg atgtccttgt
      421 atttgtccag tatggctttg ctgtatttgt tcagttcaat cgtcaggctg tcggcagtct
      481 tgactgtggt tatttcgatg tggtcggact tcacatcgct tcttttcaga ttgcgaacat
      541 ccgaataccg caaactcgta aagcagcaga acaggaaaac atcacgcaca cgttccaggt
      601 attgcttatc cttgggtatc tggtagtctt tcagcttgtt cagttcatcc caagtcagga
      661 agattacttt tttcgaggtg gttttcagtt tcggtttgaa cgtatcgtat gcaatgttct
      721 gatgatgtcc tttcttgaag ctccagcgca ggaaccattt gaggaatccc atttgcttgc
      781 cgatggtgct gtttctcata tccttggtgt cacgcaggaa gttgacgtat tcgttcaatc
      841 caaactcgtt gaaatagttg aacgttgcat cctccttgaa ctctttgagg tggttcctca
      901 ctgctgcaaa tttttcatag gtggatgccg tccagttatt ctggttaccg cactctttta
      961 caaactcatc gaacacctcc caaaagctga caggggcttc ttccggctgt tcttcgctgg
     1021 tgtctttcat tctcatgttg aaagcttcct tcaactgttg ggtcgttggc atgacctcct
     1081 gcacctcaaa ttccttgaaa atattctgga tttcggcata gtatttcagc aagtccgtat
     1141 tgatttcggc tgcactttgc tttagcttgt tggtacatcc gctctttacc cgctgcttat
     1201 ctgcatccca tttggctacg tcaatccggt agcccgttgt aaactcgatg cgttggctgg
     1261 caaagatgac acgcatacgg atgggtacgt tctctacgat tggcacaccg ttctttttcc
     1321 ggctctccaa tgcaaaaatg atgttgcgct tgatattcat aattgggtgc gtttgaaatt
     1381 ctacacccaa atatacaccc aattattgag atagcaaaag acatttagaa acatttactt
     1441 ttactctata ttgtaattta cacttgatta tcagtcgttt gcagtcttat gatattctgt
     1501 gaaagtataa gttcgagagc ctgtctctcc gcaaaaaacg ctgaaaatca gcagattgca
     1561 aaacaaacac cctgttttac acccaagaat gtaaagtcgg ctgtttttgt tttatttaag
     1621 ataatacaac cactacataa taaaagagta gcgatattaa aagaatccga tgagaaaaga
     1681 ctaatattta tctatccatt cagtttgatt tttcaggact ttacatcgtc ctgaaagtat
     1741 ttgttggtac cggtaccgag gacgcgtaaa catttacagt tgcatgtggc ctattgtttt
     1801 tagccgttaa atattttata actattaaat agcgatacaa attgttcgaa actaatattg
     1861 tttatatcat atattctcgc atgttttaaa gctttattaa attgattttt tgtaaacagt
     1921 ttttcgtact ctttgttaac ccatttcatt acaaaagttt catatttttt tctctcttta
     1981 aatgccattt ttgctggctt tctttttaat acaattaatg tgctatccac tttaggtttt
     2041 ggatggaaat aatacctagg aatttttgct aatatagaaa tatctacctc tgccattaac
     2101 agcaatgcta gtgatctgtt tgtatctaat aacattttag caaaaccata ttccactatt
     2161 aaataactta ttgtggctga actttcaaaa acaatttttc gaattatatt tgtgcttatg
     2221 ttgtaaggta tgctgccaaa tattttatat ggattgtggc taggaaatgt aaatttcagt
     2281 atatcatcat ttactatttg atagttagga taatttaaga gcttattacg agttacctca
     2341 cataatttag aatcaatttc tatcgccgtt acaaaattac atctctttac caatccagca
     2401 gtaaaatgac ctttccctgc acctatttca aagatgttat ctttttcatc taaacttatg
     2461 caattcatta ttttttctat gtgatatttt gaagtaataa aattttgact atcttttata
     2521 tttactttgt tcattataac ctctccttaa tttattgcat ctcttttcga atatttatgt
     2581 tttttgagaa aagaacgtac tcatggttca tcccgatatg cgtatcggtc tgtatatcag
     2641 caactttcta tgtgtttcaa ctacaatagt catctattct catctttctg agtccacccc
     2701 ctgcaaagcc cctctttacg acataaaaat tcggtcggaa aaggtatgca aaagatgttt
     2761 ctctctttaa gagaaactct tcgggatgca aaaatatgaa aataactcca attcaccaaa
     2821 ttatatagcg acttttttac aaaatgctaa aatttgttga tttccgtcaa gcaattgttg
     2881 agcaaaaatg tcttttacga taaaatgata cctcaatatc aactgtttag caaaacgata
     2941 tttctcttaa agagagaaac acctttttgt tcaccaatcc ccgactttta atcccgcggc
     3001 catgattgaa aaaggaagag tatgagtatt caacatttcc gtgtcgccct tattcccttt
     3061 tttgcggcat tttgccttcc tgtttttgct cacccagaaa cgctggtgaa agtaaaagat
     3121 gctgaagatc agttgggtgc acgagtgggt tacatcgaac tggatctcaa cagcggtaag
     3181 atccttgaga gttttcgccc cgaagaacgt tttccaatga tgagcacttt taaagttctg
     3241 ctatgtggcg cggtattatc ccgtattgac gccgggcaag agcaactcgg tcgccgcata
     3301 cactattctc agaatgactt ggttgagtac tcaccagtca cagaaaagca tcttacggat
     3361 ggcatgacag taagagaatt atgcagtgct gccataacca tgagtgataa cactgcggcc
     3421 aacttacttc tgacaacgat cggaggaccg aaggagctaa ccgctttttt gcacaacatg
     3481 ggggatcatg taactcgcct tgatcgttgg gaaccggagc tgaatgaagc cataccaaac
     3541 gacgagcgtg acaccacgat gcctgtagca atggcaacaa cgttgcgcaa actattaact
     3601 ggcgaactac ttactctagc ttcccggcaa caattaatag actggatgga ggcggataaa
     3661 gttgcaggac cacttctgcg ctcggccctt ccggctggct ggtttattgc tgataaatct
     3721 ggagccggtg agcgtgggtc tcgcggtatc attgcagcac tggggccaga tggtaagccc
     3781 tcccgtatcg tagttatcta cacgacgggg agtcaggcaa ctatggatga acgaaataga
     3841 cagatcgctg agataggtgc ctcactgatt aagcattggt aactgtcaga ccaagtttac
     3901 tcataacgcg tcaattcgag ggggatcaat tccgtgatag gtgggctgcc cttcctggtt
     3961 ggcttggttt catcagccat ccgcttgccc tcatctgtta cgccggcggt agccggccag
     4021 cctcgcagag caggattccc gttgagcacc gccaggtgcg aataagggac agtgaagaag
     4081 gaacacccgc tcgcgggtgg gcctacttca cctatcctgc ccggctgacg ccgttggata
     4141 caccaaggaa agtctacacg aaccctttgg caaaatcctg tatatcgtgc gaaaaaggat
     4201 ggatataccg aaaaaatcgc tataatgacc ccgaagcagg gttatgcagc ggaaaacgga
     4261 attgatccgg ccacgatgcg tccggcgtag aggatctgaa gatcagcagt tcaacctgtt
     4321 gatagtacgt actaagctct catgtttcac gtactaagct ctcatgttta acgtactaag
     4381 ctctcatgtt taacgaacta aaccctcatg gctaacgtac taagctctca tggctaacgt
     4441 actaagctct catgtttcac gtactaagct ctcatgtttg aacaataaaa ttaatataaa
     4501 tcagcaactt aaatagcctc taaggtttta agttttataa gaaaaaaaag aatatataag
     4561 gcttttaaag cttttaaggt ttaacggttg tggacaacaa gccagggatg taacgcactg
     4621 agaagccctt agagcctctc aaagcaattt tgagtgacac aggaacactt aacggctgac
     4681 atgggaattc ccctccaccg cggtggtatt tcggagaaaa catgcataaa tcatgctttt
     4741 tttgcataaa aagtaaaatt tatactgatg taaggtttgg ctatgcagat ttgtgtcaaa
     4801 atgcacatcc tttctatcaa aatgcgtaag gaaaaggagg aaggaaccgc ctatctttgc
     4861 aatgtacgca ttttaaaata aaataaatta ttattttatt taaacgaata tgaaagtggc
     4921 catttatacc cgtgttagca gcgcagaaca ggcaaatgaa ggttatagca ttcacgagca
     4981 gaagaagaaa ctgatcagct attgcgaaat ccacgattgg aacgagtata aagtttttac
     5041 cgatgcaggt attagcggtg gtagcatgaa acgtccggca ctgcaaaaac tgatgaaaca
     5101 tctgagttca tttgatctgg tgctggtgta taaactggat cgtctgaccc gtaatgttcg
     5161 tgatctgctg gatatgctgg aagaatttga acagtataac gtgagcttta aaagcgccac
     5221 cgaagttttt gataccacca gtgcaattgg caaactgttt attaccatgg ttggtgcaat
     5281 ggcagaatgg gaacgtgaaa ccattcgtga acgtagcctg tttggtagcc gtgcagcagt
     5341 tcgtgaaggt aactatattc gtgaagcacc gttttgctat gataacattg aaggtaaact
     5401 gcacccgaac gaatatgcca aagttattga tctgattgtg agcatgttca aaaaaggcat
     5461 tagcgccaat gaaattgcac gtcgtctgaa tagcagcaaa gttcatgttc cgaacaaaaa
     5521 aagctggaat cgtaatagcc tgattcgtct gatgcgtagt ccggttctgc gtggtcatac
     5581 caaatatggt gatatgctga ttgaaaacac ccatgaaccg gtgctgagcg aacatgatta
     5641 taatgcaatt aacaacgcca tcagcagcaa aacccataaa agcaaagtta aacaccatgc
     5701 catttttcgt ggtgcactgg tttgtccgca gtgtaatcgt cgtctgcatc tgtatgcagg
     5761 caccgttaaa gatcgtaaag gctataaata cgatgtgcgt cgctataaat gtgaaacctg
     5821 cagcaaaaac aaagatgtga agaatgtgag cttcaacgaa agcgaagtgg aaaacaaatt
     5881 cgtcaatctg ctgaaaagct acgagctgaa caaatttcat atccgtaaag tggaaccggt
     5941 gaaaaaaatc gagtatgaca tcgataagat taacaaacag aaaattaact atacccgcag
     6001 ttggagcctg ggctatattg aagatgatga atatttcgag ctgatggaag aaatcaacgc
     6061 caccaaaaaa atgatcgaag aacagaccac cgagaataaa cagagcgtta gcaaagagca
     6121 gattcagagc attaacaact ttatcctgaa aggctgggaa gaactgacca tcaaagataa
     6181 agaggaactg attctgagca ccgtggataa aatcgaattt aacttcatcc cgaaagataa
     6241 aaaacataaa accaataccc tggatattaa caatattcac tttaaattct aatgaactgc
     6301 acttgctttg ataattaatg ataaacaatc taaaagcact ctaatcgtta tcggagtgct
     6361 tttagattac taatcaaatt gcttctacta attgcctatc ttccagtgat ggaacagcat
     6421 ttgtgcattg gctgcaacaa tcagccttac ttgtgcctgt tctatttccg aaccgaccgc
     6481 ttgtatgaat ccatcaaaat tcgttttctc tatgttggat t
//
