[The description below was written by a language model from this plasmid's Addgene catalogue record and the feature table of its GenBank file.]
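Description:
pAT937 is a 6,521 bp bacterial expression plasmid built on the pNBU2 backbone and designed to deliver a rhamnose-inducible copy of the Int12 gene into Bacteroides, in the context of work on programming the human gut commensal Bacteroides thetaiotaomicron. In E. coli it replicates from the R6K gamma origin. This origin depends on the pi initiator protein supplied in trans, so the plasmid is kept at low copy in a pir-expressing host such as Pir1 and cannot replicate in strains that lack pi. Selection in E. coli uses the beta-lactamase gene (AmpR), and the record lists erythromycin as the selectable marker in Bacteroides. An incP origin of transfer allows the plasmid to be mobilised by conjugation from an E. coli donor into the recipient. pNBU2-type vectors are generally used as integrating vectors in Bacteroides, which fits a replication origin that does not function in that host, although the record does not annotate any integration functions.

The payload is a 1,383 bp Int12 insert placed under rhamnose-inducible control, with translation set by the rpiL*C51 ribosome binding site, apparently a variant chosen to tune expression level. The name suggests an integrase, but the record does not describe what Int12 does or what it acts on. The full-length feature table annotates only AmpR, oriT and the R6K origin. The promoter, RBS, Int12 coding sequence and erythromycin resistance determinant are therefore known only from the catalogue fields, and their positions are not given. A second, 575 bp partial sequence record carries no annotated features. The construct is suited to inducible, sugar-responsive expression of Int12 in Bacteroides.
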