Addgene plasmid #68936: pAT937
Purpose: Rhamnose-inducible Int12 expression vector with rpiL*C51 RBS, pNBU2 backbone, AmpR
Depositing lab: Timothy Lu & Christopher Voigt. Depositing organization: Massachusetts Institute of Technology. Publication: Programming a Human Commensal Bacterium, Bacteroides thetaiotaomicron, to Sense and Respond to Stimuli in the Murine Gut Microbiota. Mimee M, Tucker AC, Voigt CA, Lu TK. Cell Syst. 2015 Jul 29;1(1):62-71. doi: 10.1016/j.cels.2015.06.001. PubMed 26918244.
Backbone
  Vector backbone: pNBU2
  Total vector size (bp): 6521
  Vector type: Bacterial Expression
  Selectable markers: Erythromycin in Bacteroides
Growth in bacteria
  Bacterial resistance: Ampicillin, 100 μg/mL
  Growth temperature: 37°C
  Growth strain: Pir1
  Copy number: Low Copy
Gene/Insert
  Gene/Insert name: Int12
  Insert size (bp): 1383
Terms and licenses: Academic/Nonprofit Terms; Industry Terms: Not Available to Industry
How to cite: pAT937 was a gift from Timothy Lu & Christopher Voigt (Addgene plasmid # 68936 ; http://n2t.net/addgene:68936 ; RRID:Addgene_68936)
