LOCUS       Exported 575 bp ds-DNA linear SYN 15-JUN-2021
DEFINITION  Rhamnose-inducible Int12 expression vector with rpiL*C51 RBS, pNBU2
            backbone, AmpR.
ACCESSION   .
VERSION     .
KEYWORDS    pAT937
SOURCE      synthetic DNA construct
  ORGANISM  synthetic DNA construct
REFERENCE   1 (bases 1 to 575)
  AUTHORS   Mimee M, Tucker AC, Voigt CA, Lu TK
  TITLE     Programming a Human Commensal Bacterium, Bacteroides
            thetaiotaomicron, to Sense and Respond to Stimuli in the Murine Gut
            Microbiota.
  JOURNAL   Cell Syst. 2015 Jul 29;1(1):62-71. doi: 10.1016/j.cels.2015.06.001.
  PUBMED    26918244
REFERENCE   2 (bases 1 to 575)
  AUTHORS   .
  TITLE     Direct Submission
  JOURNAL   Exported Jun 15, 2021 from SnapGene Server 1.1.58
            http://www.snapgene.com
FEATURES             Location/Qualifiers
     source          1..575
                     /organism="synthetic DNA construct"
                     /mol_type="other DNA"
ORIGIN
        1 gctcagaatc agttcctctt tatctttgat ggtcagttct tcccagcctt tcaggataaa
       61 gttgttaatg ctctgaatct gctctttgct aacgctctgt ttattctcgg tggtctgttc
      121 ttcgatcatt tttttggtgg cgttgatttc ttccatcagc tcgaaatatt catcatcttc
      181 aatatagccc aggctccaac tgcgggtata gttaattttc tgtttgttaa tcttatcgat
      241 gtcatactcg atttttttca ccggttccac tttacggata tgaaatttgt tcagctcgta
      301 gcttttcagc agattgacga atttgttttc cacttcgctt tcgttgaagc tcacattctt
      361 cacatctttg tttttgctgc aggtttcaca tttatagcga cgcacatcgt atttatagcc
      421 tttacgatct ttaacggtgc ctgcatacag atgcagacga cgattacact gcggacaaac
      481 cagtgcacca cgaaaaatgg catggtgttt aactttgctt ttatgggttt tgctgctgat
      541 ggcgttgtta attgcattat aatcatgttc gctca
//
