>Addgene plasmid #68936 | pAT937 | addgene partial sequence | sequence record 126309 | pGP704-R 5'-aacaagccagggatgtaacg-3'
ATTTTGAGTGACACAGGAACACTTAACGGCTGACATGGGAATTCCCCTCCACCGCGGTGGTATTTCGGAG
AAAACATGCATAAATCATGCTTTTTTTGCATAAAAAGTAAAATTTATACTGATGTAAGGTTTGGCTATGC
AGATTTGTGTCAAAATGCACATCCTTTCTATCAAAATGCGTAAGGAAAAGGAGGAAGGAACCGCCTATCT
TTGCAATGTACGCATTTTAAAATAAAATAAATTATTATTTTATTTAAACGAATATGAAAGTGGCCATTTA
TACCCGTGTTAGCAGCGCAGAACAGGCAAATGAAGGTTATAGCATTCACGAGCAGAAGAAGAAACTGATC
AGCTATTGCGAAATCCACGATTGGAACGAGTATAAAGTTTTTACCGATGCAGGTATTAGCGGTGGTAGCA
TGAAACGTCCGGCACTGCAAAAACTGATGAAACATCTGAGTTCATTTGATCTGGTGCTGGTGTATAAACT
GGATCGTCTGACCCGTAATGTTCGTGATCTGCTGGATATGCTGGAAGAATTTGAACAGTATAACGTGAGC
TTTAAAAGCGCCACCGAAGTTTTTGATACCACCAGTGCAATTGGCAAACTGTTTATTACCATGGTTGGTG
CAATGGCAGAATGGGAACGTGAAACCATTCGTGAACGTAGCCTGTTTGGTAGCCGTGCAGCAGTTCGTGA
AGGTAACTATATTCGTGAAGCACCGTTTTGCTATGATAACATTGAAGGTAAACTGCACCCGAACGAATAT
GCCAAAGTTATTGATCTGATTGTGAGCATGTTCAAAA
